Addgene plasmid #235758: pYO759
Purpose: Expression of FL ScVPS38-3xFLAG under its own promoter
Depositing lab: Roger Williams. Depositing organization: MRC Laboratory of Molecular Biology. Publication: Structure and flexibility of the endosomal Vps34 complex reveals the basis of its function on membranes. Rostislavleva K, Soler N, Ohashi Y, Zhang L, Pardon E, Burke JE, Masson GR, Johnson C, Steyaert J, Ktistakis NT, Williams RL. Science. 2015 Oct 9;350(6257):aac7365. doi: 10.1126/science.aac7365. PubMed 26450213.
Backbone
  Vector backbone: pRS416
  Vector type: Yeast Expression
Growth in bacteria
  Bacterial resistance: Ampicillin, 100 μg/mL
  Growth temperature: 37°C
  Growth strain: DH5alpha
  Copy number: High Copy
Gene/Insert
  Gene/Insert name: VPS38
  Species: S. cerevisiae (budding yeast)
  Promoter: ScVPS38 promoter
  Tag / fusion protein: 3xFLAG (C terminal on insert)
  Cloning method: Restriction Enzyme; 5′ cloning site Unknown (unknown if destroyed)
Terms and licenses: Academic/Nonprofit Terms; Industry Terms: Not Available to Industry
How to cite: pYO759 was a gift from Roger Williams (Addgene plasmid # 235758 ; http://n2t.net/addgene:235758 ; RRID:Addgene_235758)
