[The description below was written by a language model from this plasmid's Addgene catalogue record and pLannotate feature annotations shown in this document.]
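Description:
pYO759 is a yeast expression plasmid built on pRS416, a low-copy centromeric E. coli–S. cerevisiae shuttle vector. In bacteria it is maintained through a high-copy ColE1/pUC-type origin and selected with ampicillin via the β-lactamase gene. In yeast the CEN6/ARS element provides stable, roughly single-copy segregation, and the URA3 marker allows selection on uracil-free medium and counterselection with 5-FOA. The usual pBluescript-derived backbone elements are also present: an f1 origin, T7 and T3 promoters flanking the cloning region, and remnants of the lacZα/lac promoter cassette.

The insert is a genomic-style fragment carrying full-length S. cerevisiae VPS38 under its own promoter. The annotated piece of the neighbouring ADE13 gene, followed by an unannotated stretch upstream of the open reading frame, is consistent with native upstream sequence having been cloned along with the gene. The VPS38 coding sequence is fused at its C terminus to a 3xFLAG epitope and followed by the ADH1 terminator. Vps38 is a subunit of the endosomal Vps34 PI3-kinase complex II, which supports endosome-to-Golgi retrograde transport. The construct therefore suits near-endogenous expression of a tagged protein that can be detected or immunoprecipitated, for example in complementation or localisation studies of this complex, although the record states only the expression purpose.

A second sequence record attached to this entry (about 9.4 kb) does not match this description. It annotates a nourseothricin resistance cassette, a Gal4 UAS with a GAP promoter fragment, protein A repeats and a large TOR2 fragment, with no VPS38, URA3 or CEN/ARS. It appears to represent a different construct, so the 7.3 kb full sequence is the one that agrees with the catalogue fields.
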