Features (pLannotate 1.2.2; 22 found; start..end, strand, type, name):
    137..186     +  misc_feature   bom (fragment): basis of mobility region from pBR322
    194..409     +  promoter       URA3 promoter: S. cerevisiae URA3
    410..1213    +  CDS            URA3: orotidine-5'-phosphate decarboxylase, required for uracil biosynthesis; S. cerevisiae URA3; yeast auxotrophic marker, counterselectable with 5-fluoroorotic acid (5-FOA)
   1292..1343    +  misc_feature   bom (fragment): basis of mobility region from pBR322
   1371..1799    -  rep_origin     f1 ori (sequence partly withheld): f1 bacteriophage origin of replication; arrow indicates direction of (+) strand synthesis
   1803..1958    -  CDS            lacZα (fragment): LacZα fragment of β-galactosidase; lacZ fragment
   1966..1984    +  promoter       T7 promoter: promoter for bacteriophage T7 RNA polymerase
   2000..2557    +  CDS            ADE13 (fragment): PUR8_YEAST - Experimental evidence at protein level: Swiss-Prot protein existence level 1. From Saccharomyces cerevisiae (strain ATCC 204508 / S288c) (Baker's yeast).
   2944..4260    +  CDS            VPS38: VPS38_YEAST - Also known as VPL17. Experimental evidence at protein level: Swiss-Prot protein existence level 1. Involved in endosome-to-Golgi retrograde transport as part of the VPS34 PI3-kinase complex II. This complex is required for the endosome-to-Golgi retrieval of PEP1 and KEX2, and the recruitment of VPS5 and VPS7, two components of the retromer complex, to endosomal membranes (probably through generating a specific pool of phosphatidylinositol 3-phosphate allowing the recruitment of the retromer complex proteins to the endosome). Mediates the interaction between VPS30 and the VPS34-VP
   4267..4332    +  CDS            3xFLAG: three tandem FLAG® epitope tags, followed by an enterokinase cleavage site
   4349..4536    +  terminator     ADH1 terminator: S. cerevisiae ADH1; transcription terminator for the S. cerevisiae alcohol dehydrogenase 1 (ADH1) gene
   4538..4562    -  misc_feature   MCS (fragment): pBluescript multiple cloning site
   4575..4593    -  promoter       T3 promoter: promoter for bacteriophage T3 RNA polymerase
   4638..4654    -  protein_bind   lac operator: The lac repressor binds to the lac operator to inhibit transcription in E. coli. This inhibition can be relieved by adding lactose or isopropyl-β-D-thiogalactopyranoside (IPTG). lac repressor encoded by lacI
   4662..4692    -  promoter       lac promoter: promoter for the E. coli lac operon
   4707..4728    -  protein_bind   CAP binding site: CAP binding activates transcription in the presence of cAMP. E. coli catabolite activator protein
   4741..4833    -  CDS            lacI (fragment): lac repressor; lacI; The lac repressor binds to the lac operator to inhibit transcription in E. coli. This inhibition can be relieved by adding lactose or isopropyl-β-D-thiogalactopyranoside (IPTG).
   5016..5604    -  rep_origin     ori: high-copy-number ColE1/pMB1/pBR322/pUC origin of replication
   5775..6635    -  CDS            AmpR: β-lactamase; bla; confers resistance to ampicillin, carbenicillin, and related antibiotics
   6636..6740    -  promoter       AmpR promoter: bla
   6777..7280    +  misc_feature   CEN/ARS: S. cerevisiae CEN6 centromere fused to an autonomously replicating sequence
   7348..35      +  CDS            rop (fragment) (across the origin): Rop protein, which maintains plasmids at low copy number; rop
>Addgene plasmid #235758 | pYO759 | addgene full sequence | sequence record 490582 | Addgene NGS Result
TCGCGCGTTTCGGTGATGACGGTGAAAACCTCTGACACATGCAGCTCCCGGAGACGGTCACAGCTTGTCT
GTAAGCGGATGCCGGGAGCAGACAAGCCCGTCAGGGCGCGTCAGCGGGTGTTGGCGGGTGTCGGGGCTGG
CTTAACTATGCGGCATCAGAGCAGATTGTACTGAGAGTGCACCATACCACCTTTTCAATTCATCATTTTT
TTTTTATTCTTTTTTTTGATTTCGGTTTCCTTGAAATTTTTTTGATTCGGTAATCTCCGAACAGAAGGAA
GAACGAAGGAAGGAGCACAGACTTAGATTGGTATATATACGCATATGTAGTGTTGAAGAAACATGAAATT
GCCCAGTATTCTTAACCCAACTGCACAGAACAAAAACCTGCAGGAAACGAAGATAAATCATGTCGAAAGC
TACATATAAGGAACGTGCTGCTACTCATCCTAGTCCTGTTGCTGCCAAGCTATTTAATATCATGCACGAA
AAGCAAACAAACTTGTGTGCTTCATTGGATGTTCGTACCACCAAGGAATTACTGGAGTTAGTTGAAGCAT
TAGGTCCCAAAATTTGTTTACTAAAAACACATGTGGATATCTTGACTGATTTTTCCATGGAGGGCACAGT
TAAGCCGCTAAAGGCATTATCCGCCAAGTACAATTTTTTACTCTTCGAAGACAGAAAATTTGCTGACATT
GGTAATACAGTCAAATTGCAGTACTCTGCGGGTGTATACAGAATAGCAGAATGGGCAGACATTACGAATG
CACACGGTGTGGTGGGCCCAGGTATTGTTAGCGGTTTGAAGCAGGCGGCAGAAGAAGTAACAAAGGAACC
TAGAGGCCTTTTGATGTTAGCAGAATTGTCATGCAAGGGCTCCCTATCTACTGGAGAATATACTAAGGGT
ACTGTTGACATTGCGAAGAGCGACAAAGATTTTGTTATCGGCTTTATTGCTCAAAGAGACATGGGTGGAA
GAGATGAAGGTTACGATTGGTTGATTATGACACCCGGTGTGGGTTTAGATGACAAGGGAGACGCATTGGG
TCAACAGTATAGAACCGTGGATGATGTGGTCTCTACAGGATCTGACATTATTATTGTTGGAAGAGGACTA
TTTGCAAAGGGAAGGGATGCTAAGGTAGAGGGTGAACGTTACAGAAAAGCAGGCTGGGAAGCATATTTGA
GAAGATGCGGCCAGCAAAACTAAAAAACTGTATTATAAGTAAATGCATGTATACTAAACTCACAAATTAG
AGCTTCAATTTAATTATATCAGTTATTACCCTATGCGGTGTGAAATACCGCACAGATGCGTAAGGAGAAA
ATACCGCATCAGGAAATTGTAAGCGTTAATATTTTGTTAAAATTCGCGTTAAATTTTTGTTAAATCAGCT
CATTTTTTAACCAATAGGCCGAAATCGGCAAAATCCCTTATAAATCAAAAGAATAGACCGAGATAGGGT
[37 nt withheld, positions 1470-1506]
AAAGAACGTGGACTCCAACGTCAAAGG
[49 nt withheld, positions 1534-1582]
T
[91 nt withheld, positions 1584-1674]
G
[124 nt withheld, positions 1676-1799]
CCATTCGCCATTCAGGCTGCGCAACTGTTGGGAAGGGCGATCGGTGCGGGCCTCTTCGCTATTACGCCAG
CTGGCGAAAGGGGGATGTGCTGCAAGGCGATTAAGTTGGGTAACGCCAGGGTTTTCCCAGTCACGACGTT
GTAAAACGACGGCCAGTGAGCGCGCGTAATACGACTCACTATAGGGCGAATTGGGTACCGCGTTGTGAGA
GAGTGTGCTCCTTGGCTAGACACTTAGGTTCCTTGTTTAGTGACGCCGTTCAAACTGCATCCGTTCAATG
GTTCGAAAGAACTCTGGATGATTCTGCTATTAGAAGAATTTCTTTACCAAGTGCATTTTTAACCGCAGAT
ATTCTATTATCTACTTTGTTGAACATCTCATCCGGTTTAGTTGTGTATCCAAAGGTTATCGAAAGGAGAA
TTAAGGGTGAACTACCTTTTATGGCTACTGAAAATATCATCATGGCTATGGTAGAAAAGAATGCCTCCAG
ACAAGAAGTACATGAGCGTATTAGAGTGCTCTCTCATCAAGCCGCAGCAGTAGTCAAGGAAGAAGGTGGG
GAAAATGATTTAATTGAACGAGTAAAGAGGGATGAATTTTTCAAGCCTATCTGGGAAGAATTAGATTCTT
TACTGGAACCATCCACTTTTGTTGGTAGAGCTCCACAACAAGTTGAGAAATTTGTTCAAAAAGACGTTAA
CAATGCTTTACAACCTTTCCAAAAGTACCTAAACGATGAACAAGTCAAGTTAAATGTTTAGAAGCCTTTA
CATGTACAAATAATATGTTTATTACCCTATTATATGTTACTAATGAAAAAAATAACAATTCTTTATTTAT
GTACAATGCAAGTAGAATTCCCTAAATAGAAGTTAACTATTTTTATTTTACTGGGATATATTTTTCATCT
TCTTCCTTCATACTCCTTTCATTTTTCTTGTTTTTTTGGCTTACGGATTTTGGCAATGTTTATACTTTAG
AAAAAAAGGAAACTCATAATGCTGGCATACTTGAAAAACCATACGGAAAGATCGTAGTTTATTTTTGTAA
TAAGACACTGAAGTCAGCTGTTTGAAAGAGTATATTGAATTGATGGTTTTACCTATTAGGGATAGTAATC
ATAATTTAAAAATGTTTCATGGGCATGAAACGGTTCTTACTCAGTCGAAGACAGAGACACCTTCGTATGA
TTTGCTTTCACAATATAAGTCTCTTTAGAGCTAATGGTGACTCCAAATTGATCAAGGAATATGGTGATGG
ATTTATACCATGTTTCTTTATCTTGGAATCCATAAGAGGGGAGCTGCTTTATGTGAGCGAGGTACAATCA
GGTTCTTTGCGTAAACTCTCTTTTCAGGAATTACCAAAACTAACTGGTGCATCTACTATGATTGTCCTAA
AATTGGTAGGACTAGTTCCGAGTGATATTTTGTGTACCATAAGTTCAGATAAAAATGGTATCATTGACGA
TAAATGGTGCGTTTTATGTACCTACACGATAGATCTTAACAAGTTACAACCCATAAATGAAGACACAGTT
CTAATTACAGGCACCAACGCACCAGTACTTGATTTAATAGATGGATCCTACACATTGGCTGCAGAAAAAA
TTAAGCCACTAAAGGGCCTTGTTAGTTCTCACAAAAGGAATATAAGTCAAGTCAAGATCAAATTTTCATT
GGCATATAGCTCTTTACTAAAATTAAACAAACTATTGGAGTATTCTTCCCAAGTCCATGAGGAAATCAAT
GAAATTTCCAGCAAAATAGAAGATGACTTTTTGTCACTCAAGAATCAAAATCATTGGTATATGAGAACAG
TACAGAAGTCCATAGAAACGCTAGAAAAGGAAGTCCTACAAAGGAAAAAAAGCAAGAAAAATATAGAAAT
GGCGCAACTCGAGAGTAATGATACTATCAACCATTCTAAAACAGAACTGTCTCTGATGTCGCAGGACGAG
TCTATAAATGATGACTATGGAAGCATATATTCTAGATTTGTGCAAATAAAAGATAGGTTGGACCAACTGA
GGTTTAAGAAACTGTATCAGCTGATAGGGATCTTCCATTCAACGGATTTATTTAATTCAGATAGAGGCTA
TATTTACTTTGAAAAACCTTCTAGCGTAAATGATGTTATTAATAGGCTCAAGCTAAAACCTTTGAATATA
GAGATATTACTTAGACAAGCCGGCGAATCCACAAAGCACAGAGAATATGTAAACAGCCAGTTGGGTTATT
ACCTTTTATTTCTCCATTTGACAGCCATCCAAATTTTCAAGGCTCCTTTACCCTATAGACTAATGTATTA
TGGTAGTACATCAGTGATCGACAGTCAATATCCGTTGTATTTCACTGATCAAATGATTTCTAAGCATCAA
GCAAAGCTGATTAAAGCCATACATTATTTTAATGCTGATATATTGCAATTTAAACAGATTCTGGAGAATT
ACCGTCCAACAGTCGAGGACTACAAAGACCATGACGGTGATTATAAAGATCATGATATCGATTACAAGGA
TGACGATGACAAGTAGAATTCGTGAGCTCGCGAATTTCTTATGATTTATGATTTTTATTATTAAATAAGT
TATAAAAAAAATAAGTGTATACAAATTTTAAAGTGACTCTTAGGTTTTAAAACGAAAATTCTTATTCTTG
AGTAACTCTTTCCTGTAGGTCAGGTTGCTTTCTCAGGTATAGCATGAGGTCGCTCTTATTGACCACACCT
CTACCGGCAGCGGCCGCCACCGCGGTGGAGCTCCAGCTTTTGTTCCCTTTAGTGAGGGTTAATTGCGCGC
TTGGCGTAATCATGGTCATAGCTGTTTCCTGTGTGAAATTGTTATCCGCTCACAATTCCACACAACATAC
GAGCCGGAAGCATAAAGTGTAAAGCCTGGGGTGCCTAATGAGTGAGCTAACTCACATTAATTGCGTTGCG
CTCACTGCCCGCTTTCCAGTCGGGAAACCTGTCGTGCCAGCTGCATTAATGAATCGGCCAACGCGCGGGG
AGAGGCGGTTTGCGTATTGGGCGCTCTTCCGCTTCCTCGCTCACTGACTCGCTGCGCTCGGTCGTTCGGC
TGCGGCGAGCGGTATCAGCTCACTCAAAGGCGGTAATACGGTTATCCACAGAATCAGGGGATAACGCAGG
AAAGAACATGTGAGCAAAAGGCCAGCAAAAGGCCAGGAACCGTAAAAAGGCCGCGTTGCTGGCGTTTTTC
CATAGGCTCCGCCCCCCTGACGAGCATCACAAAAATCGACGCTCAAGTCAGAGGTGGCGAAACCCGACAG
GACTATAAAGATACCAGGCGTTTCCCCCTGGAAGCTCCCTCGTGCGCTCTCCTGTTCCGACCCTGCCGCT
TACCGGATACCTGTCCGCCTTTCTCCCTTCGGGAAGCGTGGCGCTTTCTCATAGCTCACGCTGTAGGTAT
CTCAGTTCGGTGTAGGTCGTTCGCTCCAAGCTGGGCTGTGTGCACGAACCCCCCGTTCAGCCCGACCGCT
GCGCCTTATCCGGTAACTATCGTCTTGAGTCCAACCCGGTAAGACACGACTTATCGCCACTGGCAGCAGC
CACTGGTAACAGGATTAGCAGAGCGAGGTATGTAGGCGGTGCTACAGAGTTCTTGAAGTGGTGGCCTAAC
TACGGCTACACTAGAAGAACAGTATTTGGTATCTGCGCTCTGCTGAAGCCAGTTACCTTCGGAAAAAGAG
TTGGTAGCTCTTGATCCGGCAAACAAACCACCGCTGGTAGCGGTGGTTTTTTTGTTTGCAAGCAGCAGAT
TACGCGCAGAAAAAAAGGATCTCAAGAAGATCCTTTGATCTTTTCTACGGGGTCTGACGCTCAGTGGAAC
GAAAACTCACGTTAAGGGATTTTGGTCATGAGATTATCAAAAAGGATCTTCACCTAGATCCTTTTAAATT
AAAAATGAAGTTTTAAATCAATCTAAAGTATATATGAGTAAACTTGGTCTGACAGTTACCAATGCTTAAT
CAGTGAGGCACCTATCTCAGCGATCTGTCTATTTCGTTCATCCATAGTTGCCTGACTCCCCGTCGTGTAG
ATAACTACGATACGGGAGGGCTTACCATCTGGCCCCAGTGCTGCAATGATACCGCGAGACCCACGCTCAC
CGGCTCCAGATTTATCAGCAATAAACCAGCCAGCCGGAAGGGCCGAGCGCAGAAGTGGTCCTGCAACTTT
ATCCGCCTCCATCCAGTCTATTAATTGTTGCCGGGAAGCTAGAGTAAGTAGTTCGCCAGTTAATAGTTTG
CGCAACGTTGTTGCCATTGCTACAGGCATCGTGGTGTCACGCTCGTCGTTTGGTATGGCTTCATTCAGCT
CCGGTTCCCAACGATCAAGGCGAGTTACATGATCCCCCATGTTGTGCAAAAAAGCGGTTAGCTCCTTCGG
TCCTCCGATCGTTGTCAGAAGTAAGTTGGCCGCAGTGTTATCACTCATGGTTATGGCAGCACTGCATAAT
TCTCTTACTGTCATGCCATCCGTAAGATGCTTTTCTGTGACTGGTGAGTACTCAACCAAGTCATTCTGAG
AATAGTGTATGCGGCGACCGAGTTGCTCTTGCCCGGCGTCAATACGGGATAATACCGCGCCACATAGCAG
AACTTTAAAAGTGCTCATCATTGGAAAACGTTCTTCGGGGCGAAAACTCTCAAGGATCTTACCGCTGTTG
AGATCCAGTTCGATGTAACCCACTCGTGCACCCAACTGATCTTCAGCATCTTTTACTTTCACCAGCGTTT
CTGGGTGAGCAAAAACAGGAAGGCAAAATGCCGCAAAAAAGGGAATAAGGGCGACACGGAAATGTTGAAT
ACTCATACTCTTCCTTTTTCAATATTATTGAAGCATTTATCAGGGTTATTGTCTCATGAGCGGATACATA
TTTGAATGTATTTAGAAAAATAAACAAATAGGGGTTCCGCGCACATTTCCCCGAAAAGTGCCACCTGGGT
CCTTTTCATCACGTGCTATAAAAATAATTATAATTTAAATTTTTTAATATAAATATATAAATTAAAAATA
GAAAGTAAAAAAAGAAATTAAAGAAAAAATAGTTTTTGTTTTCCGAAGATGTAAAAGACTCTAGGGGGAT
CGCCAACAAATACTACCTTTTATCTTGCTCTTCCTGCTCTCAGGTATTAATGCCGAATTGTTTCATCTTG
TCTGTGTAGAAGACCACACACGAAAATCCTGTGATTTTACATTTTACTTATCGTTAATCGAATGTATATC
TATTTAATCTGCTTTTCTTGTCTAATAAATATATATGTAAAGTACGCTTTTTGTTGAAATTTTTTAAACC
TTTGTTTATTTTTTTTTCTTCATTCCGTAACTCTTCTACCTTCTTTATTTACTTTCTAAAATCCAAATAC
AAAACATAAAAATAAATAAACACAGAGTAAATTCCCAAATTATTCCATCATTAAAAGATACGAGGCGCGT
GTAAGTTACAGGCAAGCGATCCGTCTAAGAAACCATTATTATCATGACATTAACCTATAAAAATAGGCGT
ATCACGAGGCCCTTTCGTC
