Features (pLannotate 1.2.2; 19 found; start..end, strand, type, name):
      1..92      -  CDS            lacZα (fragment): LacZα fragment of β-galactosidase; lacZ fragment
    100..118     +  promoter       T7 promoter: promoter for bacteriophage T7 RNA polymerase
    174..371     -  terminator     TEF terminator: Ashbya gossypii TEF terminator
    379..943     -  CDS            NrsR (fragment): nourseothricin acetyltransferase; Streptomyces noursei nat1; confers resistance to nourseothricin
    950..1293    -  promoter       TEF promoter: Ashbya gossypii TEF promoter
   1381..1498    +  protein_bind   UAS: upstream activating sequence mediating Gal4-dependent induction Gal4
   1612..1806    +  promoter       GAP promoter (fragment): S. cerevisiae TDH3; promoter for glyceraldehyde-3-phosphate dehydrogenase
   1874..1923    +  CDS            ProtA (fragment): IgG-binding unit of Staphylococcus aureus protein A
   2024..2144    +  CDS            ProtA (fragment): IgG-binding unit of Staphylococcus aureus protein A
   2148..2318    +  CDS            ProtA: IgG-binding unit of Staphylococcus aureus protein A
   2505..7157    +  CDS            TOR2 (fragment): TOR2_YEAST - Also known as DRR2, TSC14. Experimental evidence at protein level: Swiss-Prot protein existence level 1. Phosphatidylinositol 3-kinase homolog, component of both TORC1 and TORC2. TORC1 regulates multiple cellular processes to control cell growth in response to environmental signals. Nutrient limitation and environmental stress signals cause inactivation of TORC1. Active TORC1 positively controls ribosome biogenesis via control of rRNA, ribosomal protein and tRNA gene expression, and rRNA processing. TORC1 positively controls protein biosynthesis by regulation of mRNA stability, tr
   7183..7201    -  promoter       T3 promoter: promoter for bacteriophage T3 RNA polymerase
   7246..7262    -  protein_bind   lac operator: The lac repressor binds to the lac operator to inhibit transcription in E. coli. This inhibition can be relieved by adding lactose or isopropyl-β-D-thiogalactopyranoside (IPTG). lac repressor encoded by lacI
   7270..7300    -  promoter       lac promoter: promoter for the E. coli lac operon
   7315..7336    -  protein_bind   CAP binding site: CAP binding activates transcription in the presence of cAMP. E. coli catabolite activator protein
   7349..7441    -  CDS            lacI (fragment): lac repressor; lacI; The lac repressor binds to the lac operator to inhibit transcription in E. coli. This inhibition can be relieved by adding lactose or isopropyl-β-D-thiogalactopyranoside (IPTG).
   7624..8212    -  rep_origin     ori: high-copy-number ColE1/pMB1/pBR322/pUC origin of replication
   8383..9243    -  CDS            AmpR: β-lactamase; bla; confers resistance to ampicillin, carbenicillin, and related antibiotics
   9244..9348    -  promoter       AmpR promoter: bla
>Addgene plasmid #235758 | pYO759 Sequencing Result | analyzer sequence | sequence record 472645
CAGCTGGCGAAAGGGGGATGTGCTGCAAGGCGATTAAGTTGGGTAACGCCAGGGTTTTCCCAGTCACGAC
GTTGTAAAACGACGGCCAGTGAGCGCGCGTAATACGACTCACTATAGGGCGAATTGGAGCTCGTTTTCGA
CACTGGATGGCGGCGTTAGTATCGAATCGACAGCAGTATAGCGACCAGCATTCACATACGATTGACGCAT
GATATTACTTTCTGCGCACTTAACTTCGCATCTGGGCAGATGATGTCGAGGCGAAAAAAAATATAAATCA
CGCTAACATTTGATTAAAATAGAACAACTACAATATAAAAAAACTATACAAATGACAAGTTCTTGAAAAC
AAGAATCTTTTTATTGTCAGTACTGATTAGGGGCAGGGCATGCTCATGTAGAGCGCCTGCTCGCCGTCCG
AGGCGGTGCCGTCGTACAGGGCGGTGTCCAGGCCGCAGAGGGTGAACCCCATCCGCCGGTACGCGTGGAT
CGCCGGTGCGTTGACGTTGGTGACCTCCAGCCAGAGGTGCCCGGCGCCCCGCTCGCGGGCGAACTCCGTC
GCGAGCCCCATCAACGCGCGCCCGACCCCGTGCCCCCGGTGCTCCGGGGCGACCTCGATGTCCTCGACGG
TCAGCCGGCGGTTCCAGCCGGAGTACGAGACGACCACGAAGCCCGCCAGGTCGCCGTCGTCCCCGTACGC
GACGAACGTCCGGGAGTCCGGGTCGCCGTCCTCCCCGTCGTCCGATTCGTCGTCCGATTCGTCGTCGGGG
AACACCTTGGTCAGGGGCGGGTCCACCGGCACCTCCCGCAGGGTGAAGCCGTCCCCGGTGGCGGTGACGC
GGAAGACGGTGTCGGTGGTGAAGGACCCATCCAGTGCCTCGATGGCCTCGGCGTCCCCCGGGACACTGGT
GCGGTACCGGTAAGCCGTGTCGTCAAGAGTGGTACCCATGGTTGTTTATGTTCGGATGTGATGTGAGAAC
TGTATCCTAGCAAGATTTTAAAAGGAAGTATATGAAAGAAGAACCTCAGTGGCAAATCCTAACCTTTTAT
ATTTCTCTACAGGGGCGCGGCGTGGGGACAATTCAACGCGTCTGTGAGGGGAGCGTTTCCCTGCTCGCAG
GTCTGCAGCGAGGAGCCGTAATTTTTGCTTCGCGCCGTGCGGCCATCAAAATGTATGGATGCAAATGATT
ATACATGGGGATGTATGGGCTAAATGTACGGGCGACAGTCACATCATGCCCCTGAGCTGCGCACGTCAAG
ACTGTCAAGGAGGGTATTCTGGGCCTCCATGTCGCTGGCCGGGTGACCCGGCGGGGACGAGGCAAGCTAA
ACAGATCTGCGGCCGCGGATCTTTGCAAAGATCCAAAAAAAGCATGCGTACGGATTAGAAGCCGCCGAGC
GGGTGACAGCCCTCCGAAGGAAGACTCTCCTCCGTGCGTCCTCGTCTTCACCGGTCGCGTTCCTGAAACG
CAGATGTGCCTCGCGCCGCACTGCTCCGAACAATAAAGATTCTACAATACTAGCTTTTATGGTTATGAAG
AGGAAAATTGGCAGTAACCTGGCCCCACAAACCTCAAATGAACGAATCAAATTAACAACCAGATATCTCG
ACTGAAAAAAAAGGTTTAAACCAGTTCCCTGAAATTATTCCCCTACTTGACTAATAAGTATATAAAGACG
GTAGGTATTGATTGTAATTCTGTAAATCTATTTCTTAAACTTCTTGAATTCTACTTTTATAGTTAGTCTT
TTTTTTAGTTTTAAAACACCAAGAACTTAGTTTCGAATAAACACACATAAATAAACCATGATGGGAGCAG
GGGCGGGTGCTAGCGAGAACCTGTACTTCCAGGGCGCCCACGATGAAGCCGTAGACAACAAATTCAACAA
AGAACAACAAAACGCGTTCTATGAGATCTTACANNNNNNNNNNNNNNNNNNNNNNNNNNNNNNNNNNNNN
NNNNNNNNNNNNNNNNNNNNNNNNNNNNNNNNNNNNNNNNNNNNNNNNNNNNNNNNNNNNNNNTTTACCT
AACTTAAACGAAGAACAACGAAACGCCTTCATCCAAAGTTTAAAAGATGACCCAAGCCAAAGCGCTAACC
TTTTAGCAGAAGCTAAAAAGCTAAATGATGCTCAGGCGCCGAAAGTAGACAACAAATTCAACAAAGAACA
ACAAAACGCGTTCTATGAGATCTTACATTTACCTAACTTAAACGAAGAACAACGAAACGCCTTCATCCAA
AGTTTAAAAGATGACCCAAGCCAAAGCGCTAACCTTTTAGCAGAAGCTAAAAAGCTAAATGATGCTCAGG
CGCCGAAAGTAGACGCGGAAAACCTGTATTTCCAGGGAGGCGGATCTTCTAGACCAACTACTGCCTCTGA
AAATTTGTACTTTCAAGGCGAGTTGAAGACCACTGCTTCTGAAAACTTGTACTTCCAAGGTGAGTTACTC
GAGGGTGAATTGAAGACTGCTGCTTTGGCTCAACACGACGAAGCCATGGGCGGATCCCTTAGAAGAAAGG
GGGAGTCTGTGAAGAAAAGGTTGGTGTCAGGTACAGCAGCCTCATTGCAAGAACTCTCCTTACAGCCTTC
TTCTAATGGTATTGCATCGGCTGGAAAGAGCGAAGATGGAGAGGCTGGTGATGGAATGTCTGGAGAATTT
GGGGCAGCATTGACTGATTCGAATGTGGAGAACAATGTTAAGGCATTTGATTTGATCTTTACGAAGCTTA
AAAGTACGAATCAACTGGAACGAGTGGCAGCGTCATACGAGTTGAAATCGTGTCTGATTTCGCTAGCTCG
AGAGGTTTCTACAGAGTACTTCCAGCGTTTCAGCAATGATATAAATAATAAGGTTTTCGAGTTGATCCAT
GGGACCGATTCTAATGAGAAGCTTGGTGGTGTGCTAGCTGTTGATACGTTGATTGATTTCTATTCACATA
CTGATGAATTGCCCAATCAGACGTCGAGATTAGCGAATTACTTGCGTGTGTTAATACCGTCCAACGACAT
CGAGGTGATGAGAGCTGCGGCGACGACGTTGGGGAAGTTAGCGGTGCCCGGTGGGACATTAACGTCAGAG
TTTGTTGAGTTCGAGGTGAAAACTTGCATTGAATGGTTGACGACTTCTCCGGAGAGTTCCTCTTCGAATT
CCAAGCAAGAGTACAGAAAGCATGCATCTTTGTTGATTATCAGTTCGATCGCGCACAACTCGCCATATTT
ACTATACCCGTTCGTGAACTCGATCTTAGATAACATATGGAGGGCTCTAAGAGACACGAAGCTAGTTATC
AGAACCGATGCAGCGGTCACGCTAGGGAAATGTTTGACAATTATCAACGATCGTGACTCTTCTTTGACTA
AAAAATGGGTACAAAGACTTTTCAATGGCTGCATATACGGATTGCAACTAAATACAACGGTGTCTATACA
CGGTACTCTATTGGTATACAGACAACTTGTGTCCCTAGAAGGGGGATACCTGAAGGACAAATATGAAGAA
ATTTACGAGACAACAATGAAGCATAGAGACAATAAGAATATTATTATCAGAAAGGAAATATATGCTATCA
TTCCTGTTTTGGCAGCATTTGATCCAAAACTCTTCACTCAAAAATATTTGGATGCAACCATGATACATTA
CCTAACACTATTGAAGAACATGACTTCTCACCAAATTGCGCTATCGGATAAAGGCCCTATATTAGTCTCC
ATCGGTGATATTGCATATCATGTGGGTTCCGAAATTGGCCCATACCTTGATGCCATTGTAGAGAATTTAA
GGGATGGTCTAGAAACAAAGTTCAAAACTAGGAAAGAATTCGAAAAGGACATATTTTATTGTGTTAGCAA
ACTAGCATGTGCTGTTAGGCCATTGTTAGCCAAATATTTAAACAGAGGATTGCTTGACGCTCTATTGGCA
TGTCCCTTGAGCGATCATATGCAAGAAACTCTTCTGGTTATTTGCGAAAAAATCCCTTCGATGGAAGTCA
CAGTTAATGAGAAGCTTTTAAATATCATTTGTTTGGTTCTTTCAGGGGAGAAGTTCAGACCTCCAGGATC
ACCAACGCCAATGAAATCGCTATCGAGCGAAACTGCAAGGGCTTATAGAGACCAATCTTTACTCAGAAAG
ACAGGTGAAAATAATAATGATACTCTCGACGCAATGATTCTCAGAAAAGCTTTAAGAATGCTTTCAGATA
TTAAACCAAAATATTCTTTGACTGAATTTATTAGGAGAGTTATAATATCCTACATGGAACATGATAATAT
GCAAGTCAGAAAACTAGCTGCTCTGACTTCTTGTGACTTGTTCGTAAAGGATTCAATCTGCAAACAAACC
TCATTATATGCATTAAATGTGGTTTCAGAGGTTTTGAGTAAGCTATTAACGGTCGCAATTACAGATCCAG
TGGCGGAAATCCGTCTAGAAATACTAAAACATTTAGACAGGAACTTTGATCCACAACTTTCTCAACCAGA
TAATACAAAACTTTTATTTATGGCGCTGAATGACGAAGTTTTTGCCATCCAAATGGAAGCAATGAAAATC
TGTGGTAGACTTGCCTTGGTGAACCCAGCATATGTCATTCCATCTTTAAGGAAAACTTTAATTCAACTAT
TGACTGAGCTAAAACACTCTAAAATGACAAGAAAAAAGGAAGAATGTGCATCATTGCTCTGTACTTTGAT
CAGTTCCAGTAGCGACGTTACCAAACCTTACCTTGAGCCTGTGATTGAGATTTTGCTTCCAAAGTCTCAA
GATCCATCTTCTGCTGTAGCATCAACAGCGTTAAAAGCTTTAGGAGAAATATCAGTCGTTGGTGGTGAAG
ATATGCTACCTTTCTTGGATGAATTAATGCCATTAATCATCGATACATTCCAAGATCAATCCAATTCTTT
CAAGAGAGGGGCTGCACTAAAGGCTTTAGGACAACTAGCTGCCTCTTCAGGATACGTTATCGATCCTTTA
TTAGACTACCCTGAATTACTCGGTGTGCTTATCAATATTTTGAAATCAGAAAGTTCACAGAATATTCGCA
GAGAAACTGTCAGATTGATCGGTATTCTCGGGGCATTAGATCCATACAAACATAGAGAAGTGGAAAGAAC
ATCTATAACAAATATTACTTCTGAGCAAAATGCGCCTCCTATTGATGTCGCATTACTAATGCAAGGTATG
TCACCATCTAACGAAGAATACTACCCAACAGTTGTCATCGGCGTTCTAATGAAAATATTGAAAGATCCTT
CCTTATCCATACACCATTCTACTGTCATTCAAGCAATAATGCATATTTTCCAAACAATGGGTCTTCGTTG
TGTCATTTTCTTAAAGCAGATTATTCCTGGTTTTATACTTGTGATGCATACTTGTCCACCATCCCTTCTT
GAACTTTATTTCCAACAACTCAGTGTATTAATATCCATTGTAAAGCAACATATCAGACCACATGTTACCG
AAATTGTTGATGTTATTTCAGAATTCTTCCCTGTATTGAAGTTGCAGCTAACGATCATATCTGTTATTGA
ATCGTTATCGAGGGCTTTAGAAGGTGAGTTTAATCCTCATTTACCTACTATTCTTTCTTTGTTTTTAGAT
GTTTTGGAGAAAGATTTGAATGATATTTTGGAAGCTCAAAAAATTGAATGGCATGAAGGTCAATCAAACA
AGAAAGTTGTATCTGTTAGAATTTTGAAATCTTTGGTGGTGTTCGGTCCTCATCTAGAAGAATATGTCCA
TCTTGTTCTACCTACCATTATTAAACTATCTGAATTCAGCTCAGGGAATTTGAAAAAAGCTGCAATTATC
ACTATTGGTAGGTTATCCAAGAATGTTAATGCATTGGAAATGTCTTCAAGAATCGTTCAAGCTTTGGTCA
GAGTCTTAAATACTTCGGAAACGGAATACGTGAAAGCAACAATGAACACCTTAAGTTTACTACTTTTGCA
ATTAAACATTGATTTCACTGTATTCATACCAGTAATCAATAAAACGTTGGTAAAACAGAATATCCAACAT
ACCATATATGATCGCTTAGTTGCAAAGCTTCTAAACAATGAACCTTTACCAACAAAAATTATTATTGACA
AGGACTTTGATTTACCTAACAAAGAAATGGATGATGTCAAGGTTGCATCGAAGAAACTCCCGGTCAATCA
AATGGTTTTGAAAAATGCTTGGGATTGTAGCCAACAGAGAACAAAAGAAGATTGGCAAGAGTGGATTAGA
AGACTTTCCATATCTTTACTCAAGGAATCATCATCTCATGCATTGCGTGCATGCTCTGGATTGGCAGGTA
TATATTACCCATTGGCTAGAGAACTTTTCAACGCTTCGTTTGCAAGTTGTTGGGGTGAACTTTACACACA
GTACCAAGAGGATTTGATACAATCACTTTGCGCAGCTTTATCTTCACCAAACAACCCACCTGAAATCCAT
CAGACTCTATTAAATTTAGTTGAGTTCATGGAACACGATGACAAACCCCTACCAATATCGATTTCGACTT
TAGGCGAATACGCCCAACGTTGCCATGCCTATGCAAAGGCTCTTCATTACAAGGAATTAGAGTTTATCGA
AGAACCTTCGACATCTACGATTGAGTCATTAATAACAATTAATAATCAATTACATCAAACGGATGCGGCA
ATCGGTATATTGAAGCACGCTCAACAACACCATGATTTGCAATTGAAAGAAACTTGGTACGAGAAACTTC
AAAGATGGGATGATGCATTGAATGCATACAACAAACGTGAAGCTGCTGGGGAAGATTCAGTAGAGGTGAC
CATTGGTAAAATGAGATCTCTACATGCTTTGGGTGAATGGGATCAACTGTCTGAACTCGCCGCTGATAAG
TGGGCTTCTTCTCAACTAGAAGTTAAGAGAGCTATCGCACCACTTGCCGCTGGTGCAGCATGGGGCTTAG
CACAATGGGATAGAGTAGAGCAATATATTGAAGTGATGAAGCCACAATCTCCAGACAAAGCTTTCTTTGA
CGCTATTCTATGTCTCCATCGTAACAATTTTGAAAAGGCGGCGGAACACATTTTCTCTGCCAGAGATCTT
CTAGTTACTGAAATGTCTGCATTGGTAAATGAGAGTTATAATAGAGCTTACGGTGTTGTGGTAAGAACTC
AAATGGTTGCTGAGTTGGGGGCCCGGTACCCAGCTTTTGTTCCCTTTAGTGAGGGTTAATTGCGCGCTTG
GCGTAATCATGGTCATAGCTGTTTCCTGTGTGAAATTGTTATCCGCTCACAATTCCACACAACATACGAG
CCGGAAGCATAAAGTGTAAAGCCTGGGGTGCCTAATGAGTGAGCTAACTCACATTAATTGCGTTGCGCTC
ACTGCCCGCTTTCCAGTCGGGAAACCTGTCGTGCCAGCTGCATTAATGAATCGGCCAACGCGCGGGGAGA
GGCGGTTTGCGTATTGGGCGCTCTTCCGCTTCCTCGCTCACTGACTCGCTGCGCTCGGTCGTTCGGCTGC
GGCGAGCGGTATCAGCTCACTCAAAGGCGGTAATACGGTTATCCACAGAATCAGGGGATAACGCAGGAAA
GAACATGTGAGCAAAAGGCCAGCAAAAGGCCAGGAACCGTAAAAAGGCCGCGTTGCTGGCGTTTTTCCAT
AGGCTCCGCCCCCCTGACGAGCATCACAAAAATCGACGCTCAAGTCAGAGGTGGCGAAACCCGACAGGAC
TATAAAGATACCAGGCGTTTCCCCCTGGAAGCTCCCTCGTGCGCTCTCCTGTTCCGACCCTGCCGCTTAC
CGGATACCTGTCCGCCTTTCTCCCTTCGGGAAGCGTGGCGCTTTCTCATAGCTCACGCTGTAGGTATCTC
AGTTCGGTGTAGGTCGTTCGCTCCAAGCTGGGCTGTGTGCACGAACCCCCCGTTCAGCCCGACCGCTGCG
CCTTATCCGGTAACTATCGTCTTGAGTCCAACCCGGTAAGACACGACTTATCGCCACTGGCAGCAGCCAC
TGGTAACAGGATTAGCAGAGCGAGGTATGTAGGCGGTGCTACAGAGTTCTTGAAGTGGTGGCCTAACTAC
GGCTACACTAGAAGAACAGTATTTGGTATCTGCGCTCTGCTGAAGCCAGTTACCTTCGGAAAAAGAGTTG
GTAGCTCTTGATCCGGCAAACAAACCACCGCTGGTAGCGGTGGTTTTTTTGTTTGCAAGCAGCAGATTAC
GCGCAGAAAAAAAGGATCTCAAGAAGATCCTTTGATCTTTTCTACGGGGTCTGACGCTCAGTGGAACGAA
AACTCACGTTAAGGGATTTTGGTCATGAGATTATCAAAAAGGATCTTCACCTAGATCCTTTTAAATTAAA
AATGAAGTTTTAAATCAATCTAAAGTATATATGAGTAAACTTGGTCTGACAGTTACCAATGCTTAATCAG
TGAGGCACCTATCTCAGCGATCTGTCTATTTCGTTCATCCATAGTTGCCTGACTCCCCGTCGTGTAGATA
ACTACGATACGGGAGGGCTTACCATCTGGCCCCAGTGCTGCAATGATACCGCGAGACCCACGCTCACCGG
CTCCAGATTTATCAGCAATAAACCAGCCAGCCGGAAGGGCCGAGCGCAGAAGTGGTCCTGCAACTTTATC
CGCCTCCATCCAGTCTATTAATTGTTGCCGGGAAGCTAGAGTAAGTAGTTCGCCAGTTAATAGTTTGCGC
AACGTTGTTGCCATTGCTACAGGCATCGTGGTGTCACGCTCGTCGTTTGGTATGGCTTCATTCAGCTCCG
GTTCCCAACGATCAAGGCGAGTTACATGATCCCCCATGTTGTGCAAAAAAGCGGTTAGCTCCTTCGGTCC
TCCGATCGTTGTCAGAAGTAAGTTGGCCGCAGTGTTATCACTCATGGTTATGGCAGCACTGCATAATTCT
CTTACTGTCATGCCATCCGTAAGATGCTTTTCTGTGACTGGTGAGTACTCAACCAAGTCATTCTGAGAAT
AGTGTATGCGGCGACCGAGTTGCTCTTGCCCGGCGTCAATACGGGATAATACCGCGCCACATAGCAGAAC
TTTAAAAGTGCTCATCATTGGAAAACGTTCTTCGGGGCGAAAACTCTCAAGGATCTTACCGCTGTTGAGA
TCCAGTTCGATGTAACCCACTCGTGCACCCAACTGATCTTCAGCATCTTTTACTTTCACCAGCGTTTCTG
GGTGAGCAAAAACAGGAAGGCAAAATGCCGCAAAAAAGGGAATAAGGGCGACACGGAAATGTTGAATACT
CATACTCTTCCTTTTTCAATATTATTGAAGCATTTATCAGGGTTATTGTCTCATGAGCGGATACATATTT
GAATGTATTTAGAAAAATAAACAAATAGGGGTTCCGCGCACATTTCCCCGAAAAGTGCCACCTG
